Addgene plasmid #25240: SETDB1
Purpose: Bacterial expression for structure determination; may not be full ORF
Depositing lab: Cheryl Arrowsmith. Depositing organization: University of Toronto.
Backbone
  Vector backbone: pET28-MHL
  Backbone manufacturer: SGC
  Backbone size w/o insert (bp): 7325
  Vector type: Bacterial Expression
Growth in bacteria
  Bacterial resistance: Kanamycin, 50 μg/mL
  Growth temperature: 37°C
  Growth strain: DH5alpha
  Copy number: Low Copy
Gene/Insert
  Gene/Insert name: SETDB1, SETDB1_16 (alt names: histone-lysine N-2 methyltransferase (SET domain bifurcated 1), Tudor domain; SETDB1:APC043-C09:C27644; PDB IDs: 3DLM, 8G5E, 8UWP, 9CUW, 9CUX)
  Species: H. sapiens (human)
  Insert size (bp): 621
  Entrez Gene: SETDB1 (a.k.a. ESET, H3-K9-HMTase4, KG1T, KMT1E, TDRD21)
  Promoter: T7
  Tag / fusion protein: 6xHis-TEV (N terminal on insert); MHHHHHHSSGRENLYFQG (N terminal on backbone)
  Cloning method: Ligation Independent Cloning
  Sequencing primers: 5′ T7; 3′ T7-term
Terms and licenses: Academic/Nonprofit Terms; Industry Terms: Not Available to Industry
Depositor comments: For more information, please see: PDB / SGC http://www.thesgc.org/structures/3DLM/ https://www.rcsb.org/structure/8G5E/ https://www.rcsb.org/structure/8UWP/
How to cite: SETDB1 was a gift from Cheryl Arrowsmith (Addgene plasmid # 25240 ; http://n2t.net/addgene:25240 ; RRID:Addgene_25240)
