[The description below was written by a language model from this plasmid's Addgene catalogue record.]
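Description:
SETDB1 is a bacterial expression plasmid built on the pET28-MHL backbone, a pET28-derived vector from a structural genomics programme, and designed for producing recombinant protein in E. coli for structure determination. It is selected with kanamycin and is recorded as low copy. The record does not include a feature table, so the origin of replication and other backbone elements are not explicitly listed.

The insert is a 621 bp fragment of human SETDB1 (also known as ESET or KMT1E), a histone H3 lysine 9 methyltransferase. The alternative names indicate that the fragment covers the Tudor domain region rather than the whole protein, and the catalogue entry itself cautions that the clone may not contain the full open reading frame. The fragment was introduced by ligation-independent cloning and is expressed from a T7 promoter, which means expression requires a host supplying T7 RNA polymerase; the sequencing primer entries imply a T7 terminator downstream.

The vector contributes an N-terminal hexahistidine tag followed by a TEV protease recognition site. This allows the protein to be captured by immobilised metal affinity chromatography and the tag then removed by TEV cleavage, leaving a near-native domain.

The construct is linked to several deposited crystal structures of this SETDB1 region. This fits its use for producing purified Tudor domain protein for crystallography and, plausibly, for related ligand-binding or biophysical studies, although the record does not spell out uses beyond structure determination.
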