>Addgene plasmid #25240 | SETDB1 | depositor partial sequence | sequence record 11714 | Author sequence
[618 nt withheld, positions 1-618]
ACA
