>Addgene plasmid #25240 | SETDB1 | addgene partial sequence | sequence record 31320 | 25240 with T7
GAATTCCCTCTGAATATTTTGTTTACTTTAAGAAGGAGATATACCATGCATCATCATCATCATCACAGCA
GCGGCAGA
[639 nt withheld, positions 79-717]
ACATGATGACGAAGCTTGCGGCCGCACTCGAGCACCACCACCACCACCACTGAGATCCGGCTGCTAACAA
AGCCCGAAAGGAAGCTGAGTTGGCTGCTGCCACCGCTGAGCAATAACTAGCATAACCCCTTGGGGCCTCT
AAACGGGTCTTGAGGGGTTTTTTGCTGAAAGGAGGAACTATATC
